>Addgene plasmid #73071 | pcDNA3.1_SNORD60 probe | depositor partial sequence | sequence record 134205 | SNORD60 in antisense orientation to T7 promoter
AGCTTGGTACCGAGCTCGGATCCACTAGTCCAGTGTGGTGGAATTGCCCTTAAGCCTCAGTCTTGCTAAA
TAATCAGACTGCACGTGCAGTTTTCATACGAGGTGTCAGAAGTCAAAGCAATTCATCACAGACTAAGGGC
AATTCTGCAGATATCCAGCACAGTGGCGGCCGCTCGAGTCTAGAGGGCCCGCGGTTCGAAGGTAAGCCTA
TCCCTAACCCTCTCCTCGGTCTCGATTCTACGCGTACCGGTCATCATCACCATCACCATTGAGTTTAAAC
CCGCTGATCAGCCTCGACTGTGCCTTCTAGTTGCCAGCCATCTGTTGTTTGCCCCTCCCCCGTGCCTTCC
TTGACCCTGGAAGGTGCCACTCCCACTGTCCTTTCCTAATAAAATGAGGAAATTGCATCGCATTGTCTGA
GTAGGTGTCATTCTATTCTGGGGGGTGGGGTGGGGCAGGACAGCAAGGGGGAGGATTGGGAAGACAATAG
CAGGCATGCTGGGGATGCGGTGGGCTCTATGGCTTCTGAGGCGGAAAGAACCAGCTGGGGCTCTAGGGGG
TATCCCC
[124 nt withheld, positions 568-691]
C
[42 nt withheld, positions 693-734]
N
[48 nt withheld, positions 736-783]
ANGGTGATGGTTCACGTANTGGGCCATCGCCCTGATAGACGGTTTTTCGCCCTTTGACGTTGGAGTCCAC
GTTCTTTAATAGTGGACTCTTGTTCNNAACTGGAACANNACTCNACCCTATCTCGGTCTATTCTTTGATT
TATNNGGNNTTTGCCGATTTCGGNCNNANTGGTTAAAAAATGAGCTGANTTAACAAAAATTTAACCGCGA
ATTANTTC
