>Addgene plasmid #73071 | pcDNA3.1_SNORD60 probe | addgene partial sequence | sequence record 137667 | T7 5'-TAATACGACTCACTATAGGG-3'
CGAGCTCGGATCCACTAGTCCAGTGTGGTGGAATTGCCCTTAAGCCTCAGTCTTGCTAAATAATCAGACT
GCACGTGCAGTTTTCATACGAGGTGTCAGAAGTCAAAGCAATTCATCACAGACTAAGGGCAATTCTGCAG
ATATCCAGCACAGTGGCGGCCGCTCGAGTCTAGAGGGCCCGCGGTTCGAAGGTAAGCCTATCCCTAACCC
TCTCCTCGGTCTCGATTCTACGCGTACCGGTCATCATCACCATCACCATTGAGTTTAAACCCGCTGATCA
GCCTCGACTGTGCCTTCTAGTTGCCAGCCATCTGTTGTTTGCCCCTCCCCCGTGCCTTCCTTGACCCTGG
AAGGTGCCACTCCCACTGTCCTTTCCTAATAAAATGAGGAAATTGCATCGCATTGTCTGAGTAGGTGTCA
TTCTATTCTGGGGGGTGGGGTGGGGCAGGACAGCAAGGGGGAGGATTGGGAAGACAATAGCAGGCATGCT
GGGGATGCGGTGGGCTCTATGGCTTCTGAGGCGGAAAGAACCAGCTGGGGCTCTAGGGGGTATCCCC
[124 nt withheld, positions 558-681]
C
[77 nt withheld, positions 683-759]
