>Addgene plasmid #73071 | pcDNA3.1_SNORD60 probe | addgene partial sequence | sequence record 137668 | BGH-rev 5'-TAGAAGGCACAGTCGAGG-3'
TGATGGTGATGATGACCGGTACGCGTAGAATCGAGACCGAGGAGAGGGTTAGGGATAGGCTTACCTTCGA
ACCGCGGGCCCTCTAGACTCGAGCGGCCGCCACTGTGCTGGATATCTGCAGAATTGCCCTTAGTCTGTGA
TGAATTGCTTTGACTTCTGACACCTCGTATGAAAACTGCACGTGCAGTCTGATTATTTAGCAAGACTGAG
GCTTAAGGGCAATTCCACCACACTGGACTAGTGGATCCGAGCTCGGTACCAAGCTTAACTAGCCAGCTTG
GGTCTCCCTATAGTGAGTCGTATTAATTTCGATAAGCCAGTAAGCAGTGGGTTCTCTAGTTAGCCAGAGA
GCTCTGCTTATATAGACCTCCCACCGTACACGCCTACCGCCCATTTGCGTCAATGGGGCGGAGTTGTTAC
GACATTTTGGAAAGTCCCGTTGATTTTGGTGCCAAAACAAACTCCCATTGACGTCAATGGGGTGGAGACT
TGGAAATCCCCGTGAGTCAAACCGCTATCCACGCCCATTGATGTACTGCCAAAACCGCATCACCATGGTA
ATAGCGATGACTAATACGTAGATGTACTGCCAAGTAGGAAAGTCCCATAAGGTCATGTACTGGGCATAAT
GCCAGGCGGGCCATTTACCGTCATTGACGTCAATAGGGGGCGTACTTGGCATATGATACACTTGATGTAC
TGCCAAGTGGGCAGTTTACCGTAAATACTCCACCCATTGACGTCAATGGAAAGTCCCTATTGGCGTTACT
ATGGGAACATACGTCATTATTGACGTCAATGGGCGGGGGTCGTTGGGCGGTCAGCCAGGCGGGCCATTTA
CCGTAAGTT
