[The description below was written by a language model from this plasmid's Addgene catalogue record.]
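Description:
pcDNA3.1_SNORD60 probe is a small-insert plasmid built on the pcDNA3.1V5 backbone, which the record classes as a mammalian expression vector. Here, however, it serves as a template for making an RNA probe rather than for expressing a protein in cells. It is propagated in E. coli under ampicillin selection. The record gives no feature table, so the origin of replication, any mammalian selection marker, and other backbone elements are not documented for this construct, and its copy number is listed as unknown.

The insert is an 83 bp fragment of human SNORD60, also known as RNU60 or U60, a C/D box small nucleolar RNA. It was introduced by TOPO cloning. The promoter recorded for the insert is T7, a bacteriophage promoter that is commonly used to drive in vitro run-off transcription with T7 RNA polymerase. Since the stated purpose is an antisense probe, the fragment is presumably oriented so that T7 transcription yields RNA complementary to the endogenous snoRNA, although the record does not explicitly state the orientation.

The plasmid's stated use is detection of human SNORD60. Antisense riboprobes of this kind are typically labelled and used in hybridisation-based assays such as RNase protection, northern blotting or in situ hybridisation, but the record does not say which assay was intended. The construct was deposited in connection with work on the dual role of C/D box snoRNAs in rRNA modification and alternative pre-mRNA splicing. The name refers to a V5 backbone, but a V5 epitope tag would have no function for a non-coding probe insert.
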