Addgene plasmid #73071: pcDNA3.1_SNORD60 probe
Purpose: antisense probe for detection of human SNORD60 (C/D box snoRNA U60)
Depositing lab: Stefan Stamm. Depositing organization: University of Kentucky. Publication: Dual function of C/D box small nucleolar RNAs in rRNA modification and alternative pre-mRNA splicing. Falaleeva M, Pages A, Matuszek Z, Hidmi S, Agranat-Tamir L, Korotkov K, Nevo Y, Eyras E, Sperling R, Stamm S. Proc Natl Acad Sci U S A. 2016 Mar 22;113(12):E1625-34. doi: 10.1073/pnas.1519292113. Epub 2016 Mar 8. PubMed 26957605.
Backbone
  Vector backbone: pcDNA3.1V5
  Vector type: Mammalian Expression
Growth in bacteria
  Bacterial resistance: Ampicillin, 100 μg/mL
  Growth temperature: 37°C
  Growth strain: DH5alpha
  Copy number: Unknown
Gene/Insert
  Gene/Insert name: SNORD60
  Species: H. sapiens (human)
  Insert size (bp): 83
  Entrez Gene: SNORD60 (a.k.a. RNU60, U60)
  Promoter: t7
  Cloning method: TOPO Cloning
  Sequencing primers: 5′ AGTCTGTGATGAATTGCTTTG; 3′ AAGCCTCAGTCTTGCTAAAT
Terms and licenses: Academic/Nonprofit Terms; Industry Terms: Not Available to Industry
How to cite: pcDNA3.1_SNORD60 probe was a gift from Stefan Stamm (Addgene plasmid # 73071 ; http://n2t.net/addgene:73071 ; RRID:Addgene_73071)
